Addgene plasmid #81360: pDONR223_TNFRSF14_p.A102P
Purpose: Gateway Donor vector containing TNFRSF14 , part of the Target Accelerator Plasmid Collection.
Depositing lab: Jesse Boehm & William Hahn & David Root. Depositing organization: Broad Institute. Publication: Systematic Functional Interrogation of Rare Cancer Variants Identifies Oncogenic Alleles. Kim E, Ilic N, Shrestha Y, Zou L, Kamburov A, Zhu C, Yang X, Lubonja R, Tran N, Nguyen C, Lawrence MS, Piccioni F, Bagul M, Doench JG, Chouinard CR, Wu X, Hogstrom L, Natoli T, Tamayo P, Horn H, Corsello SM, Lage K, Root DE, Subramanian A, Golub TR, Getz G, Boehm JS, Hahn WC. Cancer Discov. 2016 Jul;6(7):714-26. doi: 10.1158/2159-8290.CD-16-0160. Epub 2016 May 4. PubMed 27147599.
Backbone
  Vector backbone: pDONR223
  Backbone manufacturer: Invitrogen
  Backbone size w/o insert (bp): 2790
  Vector type: Gateway Entry vector
Growth in bacteria
  Bacterial resistance: Spectinomycin, 50 μg/mL
  Growth temperature: 37°C
  Growth strain: DH5alpha
  Copy number: High Copy
Gene/Insert
  Gene/Insert name: TNFRSF14
  Species: H. sapiens (human)
  Mutation: K17R; A102P
  GenBank ID: NM_003820.3
  Entrez Gene: TNFRSF14 (a.k.a. ATAR, CD270, HVEA, HVEM, LIGHTR, TR2)
  Promoter: None
  Cloning method: Gateway Cloning
  Sequencing primers: 5′ M13pUC-fwd; 3′ M13-Rev
Terms and licenses: Academic/Nonprofit Terms; Industry Terms: Not Available to Industry
Depositor comments: Open state: NO stop codon immediately follows insert
How to cite: pDONR223_TNFRSF14_p.A102P was a gift from Jesse Boehm & William Hahn & David Root (Addgene plasmid # 81360 ; http://n2t.net/addgene:81360 ; RRID:Addgene_81360)
