[The description below was written by a language model from this plasmid's Addgene catalogue record and pLannotate feature annotations shown in this document.]
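Description:
pDONR223_TNFRSF14_p.A102P is a Gateway entry clone built on the Invitrogen pDONR223 backbone, carrying a mutant allele of human TNFRSF14 (also known as HVEM, CD270, HVEA or LIGHTR), a TNF receptor superfamily member. It is a small bacterial plasmid of about 3.6 kb, propagated in E. coli from a high-copy ColE1/pUC-type origin and selected with spectinomycin through the aadA (SmR) aminoglycoside adenylyltransferase gene. This gene sits downstream of a fragment of a class 1 integron Pc promoter. Short annotated fragments of lacZα, lacI and a gentamicin resistance gene appear to be non-functional backbone remnants, and rrnB T1 and T2 terminators lie near the cloning region, where they typically insulate it from read-through transcription.

The open reading frame of roughly 850 bp is flanked by two attL recombination sites. The annotation tool labels them attL3 and attL2, but both are variant attL sites used in the LR Clonase reaction. There is no promoter driving the insert, so the plasmid is a shuttle rather than an expression construct. A T7 promoter lies just outside one attL site. The coding sequence carries the A102P substitution that gives the clone its name, and the record also lists K17R. The clone is in the "open" configuration, with no stop codon directly after the insert, so LR transfer into a suitable destination vector can produce C-terminal fusions to tags or reporters. The plasmid belongs to the Target Accelerator Plasmid Collection, which was assembled for systematic functional testing of rare cancer-associated variants. Its typical use is to move this allele into expression vectors for comparison with the wild-type gene.
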