Features (pLannotate 1.2.2; 12 found; start..end, strand, type, name):
     38..74      -  CDS            lacZα (fragment): LacZα fragment of β-galactosidase; lacZ fragment
     91..186     +  protein_bind   attL3: mutant version of attL; recombination site for the Gateway® LR reaction LR Clonase™
    192..1040    +  CDS            TNFRSF14: TNR14_HUMAN - Also known as HVEA, HVEM From Homo sapiens (Human).
   1043..1141    -  protein_bind   attL2: mutant version of attL; recombination site for the Gateway® LR reaction LR Clonase™
   1159..1177    -  promoter       T7 promoter: promoter for bacteriophage T7 RNA polymerase
   1367..1390    +  promoter       Pc promoter (fragment): intI1 (promoter lies within the coding sequence); class 1 integron promoter
   1566..1622    +  CDS            GmR (fragment): gentamycin acetyltransferase; aacC1; confers resistance to gentamycin
   1629..2420    +  CDS            SmR: aminoglycoside adenylyltransferase (Murphy, 1985); aadA; confers resistance to spectinomycin and streptomycin
   2513..3101    +  rep_origin     ori: high-copy-number ColE1/pMB1/pBR322/pUC origin of replication
   3284..3376    +  CDS            lacI (fragment): lac repressor; lacI; The lac repressor binds to the lac operator to inhibit transcription in E. coli. This inhibition can be relieved by adding lactose or isopropyl-β-D-thiogalactopyranoside (IPTG).
   3431..3458    -  terminator     rrnB T2 terminator: transcription terminator T2 from the E. coli rrnB gene
   3590..3633    +  terminator     rrnB T1 terminator: Escherichia coli rrnB; transcription terminator T1 from the E. coli rrnB gene
>Addgene plasmid #81360 | pDONR223_TNFRSF14_p.A102P | addgene full sequence | sequence record 167771 | Addgene NGS Result
GGCAGTTCCCTACTCTCGCGTTAACGCTAGCATGGATGTTTTCCCAGTCACGACGTTGTAAAACGACGGC
CAGTCTTAAGCTCGGGCCCCAAATAATGATTTTATTTTGACTGATAGTGACCTGTTCGTTGCAACAAATT
GATGAGCAATGCTTTTTTATAATGACAACTTTGTACAAAAAAGTTGGCACCATGGAGCCTCCTGGAGACT
GGGGGCCTCCTCCCTGGAGATCCACCCCCAGAACCGACGTCTTGAGGCTGGTGCTGTATCTCACCTTCCT
GGGAGCCCCCTGCTACGCCCCAGCTCTGCCGTCCTGCAAGGAGGACGAGTACCCAGTGGGCTCCGAGTGC
TGCCCCAAGTGCAGTCCAGGTTATCGTGTGAAGGAGGCCTGCGGGGAGCTGACGGGCACAGTGTGTGAAC
CCTGCCCTCCAGGCACCTACATTGCCCACCTCAATGGCCTAAGCAAGTGTCTGCAGTGCCAAATGTGTGA
CCCACCCATGGGCCTGCGCGCGAGCCGGAACTGCTCCAGGACAGAGAACGCCGTGTGTGGCTGCAGCCCA
GGCCACTTCTGCATCGTCCAGGACGGGGACCACTGCGCCGCGTGCCGCGCTTACGCCACCTCCAGCCCGG
GCCAGAGGGTGCAGAAGGGAGGCACCGAGAGTCAGGACACCCTGTGTCAGAACTGCCCCCCGGGGACCTT
CTCTCCCAATGGGACCCTGGAGGAATGTCAGCACCAGACCAAGTGCAGCTGGCTGGTGACGAAGGCCGGA
GCTGGGACCAGCAGCTCCCACTGGGTATGGTGGTTTCTCTCAGGGAGCCTCGTCATCGTCATTGTTTGCT
CCACAGTTGGCCTAATCATATGTGTGAAAAGAAGAAAGCCAAGGGGTGATGTAGTCAAGGTGATCGTCTC
CGTCCAGCGGAAAAGACAGGAGGCAGAAGGTGAGGCCACAGTCATTGAGGCCCTGCAGGCCCCTCCGGAC
GTCACCACGGTGGCCGTGGAGGAGACAATACCCTCATTCACGGGGAGGAGCCCAAACCACTGCCCAACTT
TCTTGTACAAAGTTGGCATTATAAGAAAGCATTGCTTATCAATTTGTTGCAACGAACAGGTCACTATCAG
TCAAAATAAAATCATTATTTGCCATCCAGCTGATATCCCCTATAGTGAGTCGTATTACATGGTCATAGCT
GTTTCCTGGCAGCTCTGGCCCGTGTCTCAAAATCTCTGATGTTACATTGCACAAGATAAAAATATATCAT
CATGCCTCCTCTAGACCAGCCAGGACAGAAATGCCTCGACTTCGCTGCTACCCAAGGTTGCCGGGTGACG
CACACCGTGGAAACGGATGAAGGCACGAACCCAGTGGACATAAGCCTGTTCGGTTCGTAAGCTGTAATGC
AAGTAGCGTATGCGCTCACGCAACTGGTCCAGAACCTTGACCGAACGCAGCGGTGGTAACGGCGCAGTGG
CGGTTTTCATGGCTTGTTATGACTGTTTTTTTGGGGTACAGTCTATGCCTCGGGCATCCAAGCAGCAAGC
GCGTTACGCCGTGGGTCGATGTTTGATGTTATGGAGCAGCAACGATGTTACGCAGCAGGGCAGTCGCCCT
AAAACAAAGTTAAACATTATGAGGGAAGCGGTGATCGCCGAAGTATCGACTCAACTATCAGAGGTAGTTG
GCGTCATCGAGCGCCATCTCGAACCGACGTTGCTGGCCGTACATTTGTACGGCTCCGCAGTGGATGGCGG
CCTGAAGCCACACAGTGATATTGATTTGCTGGTTACGGTGACCGTAAGGCTTGATGAAACAACGCGGCGA
GCTTTGATCAACGACCTTTTGGAAACTTCGGCTTCCCCTGGAGAGAGCGAGATTCTCCGCGCTGTAGAAG
TCACCATTGTTGTGCACGACGACATCATTCCGTGGCGTTATCCAGCTAAGCGCGAACTGCAATTTGGAGA
ATGGCAGCGCAATGACATTCTTGCAGGTATCTTCGAGCCAGCCACGATCGACATTGATCTGGCTATCTTG
CTGACAAAAGCAAGAGAACATAGCGTTGCCTTGGTAGGTCCAGCGGCGGAGGAACTCTTTGATCCGGTTC
CTGAACAGGATCTATTTGAGGCGCTAAATGAAACCTTAACGCTATGGAACTCGCCGCCCGACTGGGCTGG
CGATGAGCGAAATGTAGTGCTTACGTTGTCCCGCATTTGGTACAGCGCAGTAACCGGCAAAATCGCGCCG
AAGGATGTCGCTGCCGACTGGGCAATGGAGCGCCTGCCGGCCCAGTATCAGCCCGTCATACTTGAAGCTA
GACAGGCTTATCTTGGACAAGAAGAAGATCGCTTGGCCTCGCGCGCAGATCAGTTGGAAGAATTTGTCCA
CTACGTGAAAGGCGAGATCACCAAGGTAGTCGGCAAATAACCCTCGAGCCACCCATGACCAAAATCCCTT
AACGTGAGTTACGCGTCGTTCCACTGAGCGTCAGACCCCGTAGAAAAGATCAAAGGATCTTCTTGAGATC
CTTTTTTTCTGCGCGTAATCTGCTGCTTGCAAACAAAAAAACCACCGCTACCAGCGGTGGTTTGTTTGCC
GGATCAAGAGCTACCAACTCTTTTTCCGAAGGTAACTGGCTTCAGCAGAGCGCAGATACCAAATACTGTT
CTTCTAGTGTAGCCGTAGTTAGGCCACCACTTCAAGAACTCTGTAGCACCGCCTACATACCTCGCTCTGC
TAATCCTGTTACCAGTGGCTGCTGCCAGTGGCGATAAGTCGTGTCTTACCGGGTTGGACTCAAGACGATA
GTTACCGGATAAGGCGCAGCGGTCGGGCTGAACGGGGGGTTCGTGCACACAGCCCAGCTTGGAGCGAACG
ACCTACACCGAACTGAGATACCTACAGCGTGAGCTATGAGAAAGCGCCACGCTTCCCGAAGGGAGAAAGG
CGGACAGGTATCCGGTAAGCGGCAGGGTCGGAACAGGAGAGCGCACGAGGGAGCTTCCAGGGGGAAACGC
CTGGTATCTTTATAGTCCTGTCGGGTTTCGCCACCTCTGACTTGAGCGTCGATTTTTGTGATGCTCGTCA
GGGGGGCGGAGCCTATGGAAAAACGCCAGCAACGCGGCCTTTTTACGGTTCCTGGCCTTTTGCTGGCCTT
TTGCTCACATGTTCTTTCCTGCGTTATCCCCTGATTCTGTGGATAACCGTATTACCGCCTTTGAGTGAGC
TGATACCGCTCGCCGCAGCCGAACGACCGAGCGCAGCGAGTCAGTGAGCGAGGAAGCGGAAGAGCGCCCA
ATACGCAAACCGCCTCTCCCCGCGCGTTGGCCGATTCATTAATGCAGCTGGCACGACAGGTTTCCCGACT
GGAAAGCGGGCAGTGAGCGCAACGCAATTAATACGCGTACCGCTAGCCAGGAAGAGTTTGTAGAAACGCA
AAAAGGCCATCCGTCAGGATGGCCTTCTGCTTAGTTTGATGCCTGGCAGTTTATGGCGGGCGTCCTGCCC
GCCACCCTCCGGGCCGTTGCTTCACAACGTTCAAATCCGCTCCCGGCGGATTTGTCCTACTCAGGAGAGC
GTTCACCGACAAACAACAGATAAAACGAAAGGCCCAGTCTTCCGACTGAGCCTTTCGTTTTATTTGATGC
CT
