>Addgene plasmid #81360 | pDONR223_TNFRSF14_p.A102P | depositor partial sequence | sequence record 154679 | Insert sequence
ATGGAGCCTCCTGGAGACTGGGGGCCTCCTCCCTGGAGATCCACCCCCAGAACCGACGTCTTGAGGCTGG
TGCTGTATCTCACCTTCCTGGGAGCCCCCTGCTACGCCCCAGCTCTGCCGTCCTGCAAGGAGGACGAGTA
CCCAGTGGGCTCCGAGTGCTGCCCCAAGTGCAGTCCAGGTTATCGTGTGAAGGAGGCCTGCGGGGAGCTG
ACGGGCACAGTGTGTGAACCCTGCCCTCCAGGCACCTACATTGCCCACCTCAATGGCCTAAGCAAGTGTC
TGCAGTGCCAAATGTGTGACCCACCCATGGGCCTGCGCGCGAGCCGGGAACTGCTCCAGGACAGAGAAAC
GCCGTGTGTGGCTGCAGCCCCAGGCCACTTCTGCATCGTCCAGGACGGGGACCACTGCGCCGCGTGCCCG
CGCTTACGCCACCTCCAGCCCGGGCCAGAGGGTGCAGAAGGGAGGCACCGAGAGTCAGGACACCCTGTGT
CAGAACTGCCCCCCGGGGACCTTCTCTCCCAATGGGACCCTGGAGGAATGTCAGCACCAGACCAAGTGCA
GCTGGCTGGTGACGAAGGCCGGAGCTGGGACCAGCAGCTCCCACTGGGTATGGTGGTTTCTCTCAGGGAG
CCTCGTCATCGTCATTGTTTGCTCCACAGTTGGCCTAATCATATGTGTGAAAAGAAGAAAGCCAAGGGGT
GATGTAGTCAAGGTGATCGTCTCCGTCCAGCGGAAAAGACAGGAGGCAGAAGGTGAGGCCACAGTCATTG
AGGCCCTGCAGGCCCCTCCGGACGTCACCACGGTGGCCGTGGAGGAGACAATACCCTCATTCACGGGGAG
GAGCCCAAACCAC
